>Addgene plasmid #49523 | pDE43-MCK | depositor full sequence | sequence record 73915 | pDE43-MCK sequence 5991 bps
TGATCACCGCGGCCATGATGGCCGGACAAACAACAGATAAAACGAAAGGCCCAGTCTTTCGACTGAGCCT
TTCGTTTTATTTGATGCCTGGCAGTCGATCGTACGCTAGTTAACTACGTCGACATCGATTTAATTAATAT
GCATCAATTGATTTAAATACTAGTGTTAACTATTTAATTGGGGACCCTAGAGGTCCCCTTTTTTATTTTA
AAAATTTTTTCNAAGGGGACCTCTAGGGTCCCCAGCTGGCTAGCGAGTCATGAGGTNACCATGTTCTTTC
CTGCGTTATCCCCTGATTCTGTGGATAACCGTATTACCGCCTTTGAGTGAGCTGATACCAGCGGATAACA
ATTTCACACAGGAAACAGCTATGACCATGATTACGCCAAGCTATCAACTTTGTATAGAAAAGTTGAACGA
GAAACGTAAAATGATATAAATATCAATATATTAAATTAGATTTTGCATAAAAAACAGACTACATAATACT
GTAAAACACAACATATCCAGTCACTATGGTCGACCTGCAGACTGGCTGTGTATAAGGGAGCCTGACATTT
ATATTCCCCAGAACATCAGGTTAATGGCGTTTTTGATGTCATTTTCGCGGTGGCTGAGATCAGCCACTTC
TTCCCCGATAACGGAGACCGGCACACTGGCCATATCGGTGGTCATCATGCGCCAGCTTTCATCCCCGATA
TGCACCACCGGGTAAAGTTCACGGGGGACTTTATCTGACAGCAGACGTGCACTGGCCAGGGGGATCACCA
TCCGTCGCCCGGGCGTGTCAATAATATCACTCTGTACATCCACAAACAGACGATAACGGCTCTCTCTTTT
ATAGGTGTAAACCTTAAACTGCATTTCACCAGCCCCTGTTCTCGTCGGCAAAAGAGCCGTTCATTTCAAT
AAACCGGGCGACCTCAGCCATCCCTTCCTGATTTTCCGCTTTCCAGCGTTCGGCACGCAGACGACGGGCT
TCATTCTGCATGGTTGTGCTTACCGAACCGGAGATATTGACATCATATATGCCTTGAGCAACTGATAGCT
GTCGCTGTCAACTGTCACTGTAATACGCTGCTTCATAGCATCCCTCTTTTTGACATACTTCGGGTATACA
TATCAGTATATATTCTTATACCGCAAAAATCAGCGCGCAAATACGCATACTGTTATCTGGCTTTTAGTAA
GCCGGATCCTCTAGATTACGCCCCGCCTGCCACTCATCGCAGTACTGTTGTAATTCATTAAGCATTCTGC
CGACATGGAAGCCATCACAAACGGCATGATGAACCTGAATCGCCAGCGGCATCAGCACCTTGTCGCCTTG
CGTATAATATTTGCCCATGGTGAAAACGGGGGCGAAGAAGTTGTCCATATTGGCCACGTTTAAATCAAAA
CTGGTGAAACTCACCCAGGGATTGGCTGAGACGAAAAACATATTCTCAATAAACCCTTTAGGGAAATAGG
CCAGGTTTTCACCGTAACACGCCACATCTTGCGAATATATGTGTAGAAACTGCCGGAAATCGTCGTGGTA
TTCACTCCAGAGCGATGAAAACGTTTCAGTTTGCTCATGGAAAACGGTGTAACAAGGGTGAACACTATCC
CATATCACCAGCTCACCGTCTTTCATTGCCATACGGAATTCCGGATGAGCATTCATCAGGCGGGCAAGAA
TGTGAATAAAGGCCGGATAAAACTTGTGCTTATTTTTCTTTACGGTCTTTAAAAAGGCCGTAATATCCAG
CTGAACGGTCTGGTTATAGGTACATTGAGCAACTGACTGAAATGCCTCAAAATGTTCTTTACGATGCCAT
TGGGATATATCAACGGTGGTATATCCAGTGATTTTTTTCTCCATTTTAGCTTCCTTAGCTCCTGAAAATC
TCGACGGATCCTAACTCAAAATCCACACATTATACGAGCCGGAAGCATAAAGTGTAAAGCCTGGGGTGCC
TAATGCGGCCGCCATAGTGACTGGATATGTTGTGTTTTACAGTATTATGTAGTCTGTTTTTTATGCAAAA
TCTAATTTAATATATTGATATTTATATCATTTTACGTTTCTCGTTCAACTTTATTATACATAGTTGCTTA
AGCTGCAGGGGACCCTAGAGGTCCCCTTTTTTATTTTAAAAATTTTTTATAACCGGTAAGAAGTCCAACA
CGCCGCTCCTCCCCGATGTTGCGTAGCCGCTTCAAGCTTAAGCAACGGCCCCAGTGAGTAGCGACTTTGG
ATCCGGTACCCGCAACGGTCAACCAGCGTCTACGCGTTTCACTGGCCGACATGTGAGCAAAAGGCCAGCA
AAAGGCCAGGAACCGTAAAAAGGCCGCGTTGCTGGCGTTTTTCCATAGGCTCCGCCCCCCTGACGAGCAT
CACAAAAATCGACGCTCAAGTCAGAGGTGGCGAAACCCGACAGGACTATAAAGATACCAGGCGTTTCCCC
CTGGAAGCTCCCTCGTGCGCTCTCCTGTTCCGACCCTGCCGCTTACCGGATACCTGTCCGCCTTTCTCCC
CTCGGGAAGCGTGGCGCTTTCTCATAGCTCACGCTGTAGGTATCTCAGTTCGGTGTAGGTCGTTCGCTCC
AAGCTGGGCTGTGTGCACGAACCCCCCGTTCAGCCCGACCGCTGCGCCTTATCCGGTAACTATCGTCTTG
AGTCCAACCCGGTAAGACACGACTTATCGCCACTGGCAGCAGCCACTGGTAACAGGATTAGCAGAGCGAG
GTATGTAGGCGGTGCTACAGAGTTCTTGAAGTGGTGGCCTAACTACGGCTACACTAGAAGGACAGTATTT
GGTATCTGCGCTCTGCTGAAGCCAGTTACCTTCGGAAAAAGAGTTGGTAGCTCTTGATCCGGCAAACAAA
CCACCGCTGGTAGCGGTGGTTTTTTTGTTTGCAAGCAGCAGATTACGCGCAGAAAAAAAGGATCTCAAGA
AGATCCTTTGATCTTTTCTACGGGGTCTGACGCTCAGTGGAACTAGTGAGGTCTGCCTCGTGAAGAAGGT
GTTGCTGACTCATACCAGGCCTGAATCGCCCCATCATCCAGCCAGAAAGTGAGGGAGCCACGGTTGATGA
GAGCTTTGTTGTAGGTGGACCAGTTGGTGATTTTGAACTTTTGCTTTGCCACGGAACGGTCTGCGTTGTC
GGGAAGATGCGTGATCTGATCCTTCAACTCAGCAAAAGTTCGATTTATTCAACAAAGCCGCCGTCCCGTC
AAGTCAGCGTAATGCTCTGCCAGTGTTACAACCAATTAACCAATTCTGATTAGAAAAACTCATCGAGCAT
CAAATGAAACTGCAATTTATTCATATCAGGATTATCAATACCATATTTTTGAAAAAGCCGTTTCTGTAAT
GAAGGAGAAAACTCACCGAGGCAGTTCCATAGGATGGCAAGATCCTGGTATCGGTCTGCGATTCCGACTC
GTCCAACATCAATACAACCTATTAATTTCCCCTCGTCAAAAATAAGGTTATCAAGTGAGAAATCACCATG
AGTGACGACTGAATCCGGTGAGAATGGCAAAAGATTATGCATTTCTTTCCAGACTTGTTCAACAGGCCAG
CCATTACGCTCGTCATCAAAATCACTCGCATCAACCAAACCGTTATTCATTCGTGATTGCGCCTGAGCGA
GACGAAATACGCGATCGCTGTTAAAAGGACAATTACAAACAGGAATCGAATGCAACCGGCGCAGGAACAC
TGCCAGCGCATCAACAATATTTTCACCTGAATCAGGATATTCTTCTAATACCTGGAATGCTGTTTTCCCG
GGGATCGCAGTGGTGAGTAACCATGCATCATCAGGAGTACGGATAAAATGCTTGATGGTCGGAAGAGGCA
TAAATTCCGTCAGCCAGTTTAGTCTGACCATCTCATCTGTAACATCATTGGCAACGCTACCTTTGCCATG
TTTCAGAAACAACTCTGGCGCATGGGGCTTCCCATACAAGCGATAGATTGTCGCACCTGATTGCCCGACA
TTATCGCGAGCCCATTTATACCCATATAAATCAGCATCCATGTTGGAATTTAATCGCGGCCTCGAGCAAG
ACGTTTCCCGTTGAATATGGCTCATAACACCCCTTGTATTACTGTTTATGTAAGCAGACAGTTTTATTGT
TCATGATGATATATTTTTATCTTGTGCAATGTAACATCAGAGATTTTGAGACACAACGTCGCTTTGTTGC
TAGCTGGCGGGAACGGCAATGCTCCTGGCGGCGGCGGGGCTGGTGCCCAGGTCTCCGCACAGAGCGGCGG
TGCTGGCGCTCGCGGCCAGGCGTGGTTCTTCGCGTACTGACAAGAAACCCCCCTCTTTAGGACTCAGTGT
CCTTGGGAGGGGGGCTTTTTGCGTTTCAGGAGGTCTTGGCCAGCTTGGACATCGCCTCAGCGATAGCCTC
GTCGCGGGCCTCAGACGCCATCTGGTACTTCATCGCCATCCTAGGAGTCGTGTGACCGAGACGGGCCATC
AGCTCCTTGGTCGTCGCACCTGCCTGAGCGGCGAACGTAGCGCCGACAGCGCGGAGGTCGTGGATGCGGA
GTTCCGGCCGACCGATCTTGGCGTAGCCACGCTTCAGCGACTTGGTGAACGCGGACTTCGACAGCCGGTT
GCCCTGCGTCGTGGTCACCAGGAATGCCTCGGGGCCCTTGTTCATCTTCGTACGGTCCTTCATGTGCGCT
CGGATCATCTCCGCGACGTGAGGCGGAACCGTCACAGGACGCTTCGACCGGACGGTCTTGGCGTTGCCAA
CGACGATCTTGTTCCCCACGCGGGAAGCGCCACGGCGCACCCGGAGCTTCATCGTCATGCCGTCGTCCAC
GATGTCCTTGCGGCGAAGCTCGATCAGCTCTCCGAACCGGAGGCTCGTCCACGCCAGGATGTATGCCGCG
ATCCGGTAGTGCTCGAAGATCTCAGCGGCGACGATGTCCAGCTCCTCAGGCGTCAGCGCCTCTACGTCGC
GCTCATCGGCTGCCTTCTGCTCGATCCGGCACGGGTTCTCTGCGATCAGCTTGTCCTCGACCGCTGTGTT
CATCACCGCCCGGAGGACGTTGTAGGCATGCCGGCGGGCAGTCGGGTGCTTCCTACCCATCCCGGCCCAC
CACGCACGCACCAGAGCTGGCGTCATCTCTGTGACCGCCACTTCACCTAGCACCGGGTAGATGCGGCGCT
CCGCGTGCCCGCTGTACAGATCCCTGGTGCCGTCTGCGAGGTCGCGCTCCACGAGCCACTTCCGGGTGTA
CTCCTCCAGCGTGATGGCGCTGGCGGCTGCCTTCTTCGCCCGGTCCTGTGGAGGGGTCCAGGTCTCCATC
TCGATGAGCCGCTTCTCGCCCGCGAGCCAGGCTTCGGCGTCCATCTTGTTGTCGTAGGTCTGCAGCGCGT
AGTACCTCACACCGTCCTGCGGGTTGACGTATGAGGCTTGGATCCTCCCGCTGCGCTGAGTCTTCAGCGA
TCCCCATCCGCGACGTGCCAACTAGGTCTCCTCTCGTCGTGAACAAGGCTACCGGGTTGCAACTCCTGTG
CAACTCTCAGGCTTCAACGCGCTTCTACGACCTGCAATTTCTTTCCACTTAGAGGATGCAGCCGAGAGGG
GGTAAAAACCTATCTTGACCGGCCCATATATGTGGTCGGCAGACACCCATTCTTCCAAACTAGCTACGCG
GGTTCGATTCCCGTCGCCCGCTCCGCTGGTCAGAGGGTGTTTTCGCCCTCTGGCCATTTTTCTTTCCAGG
GGTCTGCAACTCTTGTGCGACTCTTCTGACCTGGGCATACGCGGTTGCAACGCATCCCTGATCTGGCTAC
TTTCGATGCTGACAAACGAATAGAGCCCCCCGCCTGCGCGAACAGACGAGGGGCATTCACACCAGATTGG
AGCTGGTGCAGTGAAGAGAATAGACCGGGACAAGGTTGCACCGGGAGTTGCAGCGGTCGGAACCCTCGCC
GTCGGCGGGCTGGCGTTCGCCCTGTCGTTCACGGCTCTAGC
Features (pLannotate 1.2.2; 16 found; start..end, strand, type, name):
     37..83      -  terminator     rrnB T1 terminator: transcription terminator T1 from the E. coli rrnB gene
    270..335     +  rep_origin     RSF ori (fragment): Plasmids containing the RSF 1030 origin of replication can be propagated in E. coli cells that contain additional plasmids with compatible origins.
    395..415     +  protein_bind   attB4: mutant version of attB; core recombination site for the Gateway® BP reaction BP Clonase™
    399..518     +  protein_bind   attR1: mutant version of attR; recombination site for the Gateway® LR reaction LR Clonase™
    559..864     -  CDS            ccdB: CcdB, a bacterial toxin that poisons DNA gyrase; ccdB; Plasmids containing the ccdB gene cannot be propagated in standard E. coli strains.
    869..1027    -  CDS            ccdA (fragment): CCDA_ECO57 - Also known as H, letA. Experimental evidence at protein level: Swiss-Prot protein existence level 1. Antitoxin component of a type II toxin-antitoxin (TA) system which inhibits the post-segregational killing (PSK) of plasmid-free cells, also referred to as a plasmid addiction system. Binds to and blocks the activity of CcdB; will also remove bound CcdB protein from the CcdB-GyrA complex by forming a CcdA-CcdB complex, a process termed rejuvenation. Functions as a transcriptional corepressor for the ccdAB operon, repression also requires CcdB (By similarity). From Escherichia coli
   1184..1864    -  CDS            CmR: chloramphenicol acetyltransferase confers resistance to chloramphenicol
   1865..1894    -  promoter       cat promoter (fragment): promoter of the E. coli cat gene encoding chloramphenicol acetyltransferase
   1918..1948    -  promoter       lac UV5 promoter: E. coli lac promoter with an "up" mutation
   1973..2096    -  protein_bind   attR3: mutant version of attR; recombination site for the Gateway® LR reaction LR Clonase™
   2350..2938    -  rep_origin     ori: high-copy-number ColE1/pMB1/pBR322/pUC origin of replication
   2986..3129    -  CDS            TRA2_ECOLX (fragment): Protein predicted: Swiss-Prot protein existence level 4. Required for transposition of transposon Tn903. From Escherichia coli.
   3270..4085    -  CDS            KanR: aminoglycoside phosphotransferase; aph(3')-Ia; confers resistance to kanamycin in bacteria or G418 (Geneticin®) in eukaryotes
   4203..4307    +  CDS            32 (fragment): VG32_BPML5 - Protein predicted: Swiss-Prot protein existence level 4. From Mycobacterium phage L5 (Mycobacteriophage L5).
   4369..5481    -  CDS            33: VINT_BPML5 - Also known as int. Protein inferred from homology: Swiss-Prot protein existence level 3. Integrase is necessary for integration of the phage into the host genome by site-specific recombination. From Mycobacterium phage L5 (Mycobacteriophage L5).
   5894..4       +  CDS            34.1 (fragment) (across the origin): VG341_BPMD2 - Protein predicted: Swiss-Prot protein existence level 4. Putative excisionase. From Mycobacterium phage D29 (Mycobacteriophage D29).
