[The description below was written by a language model from this plasmid's Addgene catalogue record and pLannotate feature annotations shown in this document.]
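Description:
pDE43-MCK is an empty destination vector of about 6 kb for multisite Gateway cloning. It is designed to deliver assembled expression cassettes into mycobacteria as single-copy integrants at the chromosomal attachment site used by mycobacteriophage L5. The feature table shows the L5 integrase gene (gp33) flanked by fragments of neighbouring phage reading frames, including a putative excisionase fragment. This is consistent with a cloned L5 integration region, although the phage attachment site itself is not annotated. No mycobacterial replication origin is detected, so maintenance in mycobacteria would depend on integrase-mediated site-specific recombination into the genome. In E. coli the plasmid replicates from a ColE1/pMB1-type origin. The annotation calls this origin high-copy, whereas the catalogue entry lists the plasmid as low copy. A Tn903-derived aph(3')-Ia gene confers kanamycin resistance and lies outside the Gateway cassette, so it would be retained after recombination, which makes it the likely marker for selecting integrants.

The Gateway cassette is bounded by two attR-type sites, annotated as attR1 (overlapping an attB4-like core) and attR3. The exact site specificities should be checked against the multisite system in use. Between them lie the ccdB gyrase toxin gene, a ccdA fragment, and a chloramphenicol acetyltransferase gene with its cat promoter fragment and a lac UV5 promoter. During an LR reaction, the entry-clone fragments replace this cassette, removing both ccdB and chloramphenicol resistance and so counterselecting unrecombined vector in standard E. coli strains. For this reason the empty backbone is propagated in the ccdB-tolerant strain DB3.1. An rrnB T1 terminator sits upstream of the cassette. The vector carries no promoter or gene of interest of its own, as these are supplied by the entry clones.
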