Addgene plasmid #49523: pDE43-MCK
Purpose: (Empty Backbone) Kanamycin and Chloramphenicol resistant; destination vector engineered to integrate into the mycobacteriophage att-L5 site and designed to be used with the multisite Gateway cloning system
Depositing lab: Dirk Schnappinger. Depositing organization: Cornell University. Publication: A genetic strategy to identify targets for the development of drugs that prevent bacterial persistence. Kim JH, O'Brien KM, Sharma R, Boshoff HI, Rehren G, Chakraborty S, Wallach JB, Monteleone M, Wilson DJ, Aldrich CC, Barry CE 3rd, Rhee KY, Ehrt S, Schnappinger D. Proc Natl Acad Sci U S A. 2013 Nov 4. 10.1073/pnas.1315860110 PubMed 24191058.
Backbone
  Vector backbone: pDE43-MCK
  Backbone size (bp): 5993
  Vector type: Bacterial Expression
  Selectable markers: Chloramphenicol
Growth in bacteria
  Bacterial resistance: Chloramphenicol and Kanamycin, 25 & 50 μg/mL
  Growth temperature: 37°C
  Growth strain: DB3.1
  Copy number: Low Copy
Terms and licenses: Academic/Nonprofit Terms; Industry Terms: Not Available to Industry
How to cite: pDE43-MCK was a gift from Dirk Schnappinger (Addgene plasmid # 49523 ; http://n2t.net/addgene:49523 ; RRID:Addgene_49523)
