>Addgene plasmid #49523 | pDE43-MCK | addgene partial sequence | sequence record 76235 | M13pUC-Rev 5'-AGCGGATAACAATTTCACACAGG-3'
AGCTATCAACTTTGTATAGAAAAGTTGAACGAGAAACGTAAAATGATATAAATATCAATATATTAAATTA
GATTTTGCATAAAAAACAGACTACATAATACTGTAAAACACAACATATCCAGTCACTATGGTCGACCTGC
AGACTGGCTGTGTATAAGGGAGCCTGACATTTATATTCCCCAGAACATCAGGTTAATGGCGTTTTTGATG
TCATTTTCGCGGTGGCTGAGATCAGCCACTTCTTCCCCGATAACGGAGACCGGCACACTGGCCATATCGG
TGGTCATCATGCGCCAGCTTTCATCCCCGATATGCACCACCGGGTAAAGTTCACGGGGGACTTTATCTGA
CAGCAGACGTGCACTGGCCAGGGGGATCACCATCCGTCGCCCGGGCGTGTCAATAATATCACTCTGTACA
TCCACAAACAGACGATAACGGCTCTCTCTTTTATAGGTGTAAACCTTAAACTGCATTTCACCAGCCCCTG
TTCTCGTCGGCAAAAGAGCCGTTCATTTCAATAAACCGGGCGACCTCAGCCATCCCTTCCTGATTTTCCG
CTTTCCAGCGTTCGGCACGCAGACGACGGGCTTCATTCTGCATGGTTGTGCTTACCGAACCGGAGATATT
GACATCATATATGCCTTGAGCAACTGATAGCTGTCGCTGTCAACTGTCACTGTAATACGCTGCTTCATAG
CATCCCTCTTTTTGACATACTTCGGGTATACATATCAGTATATATTCTTATACCGCAAAAATCAGCGCGC
AAATACGCATACTGTTATCTGGCTTTTAGTAAGCCGGATCCTCTAGATTACGCCCCGCCTGCCACTCATC
GCAGTACTGTTGTAATTCATTAAGCATTCTGCCGACATGGAAGCCATCACAAACGGCATGATGAACCTGA
ATCGCCAGCGGCATCAGCACCTTGTCGCCTTGCGTATAATATTTGCCCATGG
