>Addgene plasmid #49523 | pDE43-MCK | addgene partial sequence | sequence record 76732 | CAT-R 5'-GCAACTGACTGAAATGCCTC-3'
ATCAACGGTGGTATATCCAGTGATTTTTTTCTCCATTTTAGCTTCCTTAGCTCCTGAAAATCTCGACGGA
TCCTAACTCAAAATCCACACATTATACGAGCCGGAAGCATAAAGTGTAAAGCCTGGGGTGCCTAATGCGG
CCGCCATAGTGACTGGATATGTTGTGTTTTACAGTATTATGTAGTCTGTTTTTTATGCAAAATCTAATTT
AATATATTGATATTTATATCATTTTACGTTTCTCGTTCAACTTTATTATACATAGTTGCTTAAGCTGCAG
GGGACCCTAGAGGTCCCCTTTTTTATTTTAAAAATTTTTTATAACCGGTAAGAAGTCCAACACGCCGCTC
CTCCCCGATGTTGCGTAGCCGCTTCAAGCTTAAGCAACGGCCCCAGTGAGTAGCGACTTTGGATCCGGTA
CCCGCAACGGTCAACCAGCGTCTACGCGTTTCACTGGCCGACATGTGAGCAAAAGGCCAGCAAAAGGCCA
GGAACCGTAAAAAGGCCGCGTTGCTGGCGTTTTTCCATAGGCTCCGCCCCCCTGACGAGCATCACAAAAA
TCGACGCTCAAGTCAGAGGTGGCGAAACCCGACAGGACTATAAAGATACCAGGCGTTTCCCCCTGGAAGC
TCCCTCGTGCGCTCTCCTGTTCCGACCCTGCCGCTTACCGGATACCTGTCCGCCTTTCTCCCCTCGGGAA
GCGTGGCGCTTTCTCATAGCTCACGCTGTAGGTATCTCAGTTCGGTGTAGGTCGTTCGCTCCAAGCTGGG
CTGTGTGCACGAACCCCCCGTTCAGCCCGACCGCTGCGCCTTATCCGGTAACTATCGTCTTGAGTCCAAC
CCGGTAAGACACGACTTATCGCCACTGGCAGCAGCCACTGGTAACAGGATTAGCAGAGCGAGGTATGTAG
G
